Addgene plasmid #27336: pDE43-MCKq26
Depositing lab: Dirk Schnappinger. Depositing organization: Cornell University. Publication: Simultaneous analysis of multiple Mycobacterium tuberculosis knockdown mutants in vitro and in vivo. Blumenthal A, Trujillo C, Ehrt S, Schnappinger D. PLoS One. 2010 Dec 22;5(12):e15667. doi: 10.1371/journal.pone.0015667. PubMed 21203517.
Backbone
  Vector backbone: pDE43-MCKq1
  Backbone manufacturer: N/A
  Backbone size w/o insert (bp): 5740
  Vector type: Gateway Destination Vector
Growth in bacteria
  Bacterial resistance: Chloramphenicol, 25 μg/mL
  Growth temperature: 37°C
  Growth strain: Unknown
  Growth instructions: ccdB Anti-toxin strain (e.g. DB3.1), 37C
  Copy number: Unknown
Gene/Insert
  Gene/Insert name: qtag26
  Insert size (bp): 253
  Mutation: N/A
  Cloning method: Gateway Cloning; 5′ cloning site AgeI (unknown if destroyed); 3′ cloning site PciI (unknown if destroyed)
  Sequencing primers: 5′ N/A; 3′ N/A
Terms and licenses: Academic/Nonprofit Terms; Industry Terms: Not Available to Industry
How to cite: pDE43-MCKq26 was a gift from Dirk Schnappinger (Addgene plasmid # 27336 ; http://n2t.net/addgene:27336 ; RRID:Addgene_27336)
