[The description below was written by a language model from this plasmid's Addgene catalogue record and pLannotate feature annotations shown in this document.]
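Description:
pDE43-MCKq26 is a Gateway destination vector built on the pDE43-MCKq1 backbone and intended for making integrating constructs for mycobacteria. It carries the mycobacteriophage L5 integrase gene along with flanking phage-derived fragments. This arrangement is typical of vectors that insert in single copy at the L5 attachment site of the mycobacterial chromosome rather than replicating episomally, although an attP site is not itself annotated in the feature table. In E. coli the plasmid is maintained through a high-copy ColE1/pUC-type origin. A kanamycin resistance gene (aph(3')-Ia) sits in the backbone and would remain after recombination, while the catalogue lists chloramphenicol as the selection for the unrecombined vector.

The Gateway cassette is bounded by attR-type sites, annotated as attR1 (overlapping an attB4 core match) and attR3, which suggests a multisite-style configuration. Between them lie the ccdB gyrase toxin gene, a ccdA fragment and a chloramphenicol acetyltransferase gene with its promoter. LR recombination replaces this cassette with the entry-clone fragments. Loss of ccdB gives counterselection against unrecombined plasmid, which is why the empty vector has to be kept in a ccdB-tolerant strain. An rrnB T1 terminator lies upstream of the cassette. SP6 and T7 promoters lie downstream of it, flanking an otherwise unannotated region.

The distinguishing insert is qtag26, a 253 bp sequence cloned between AgeI and PciI sites; it is not annotated in the feature table. Given the associated study, which analysed multiple Mycobacterium tuberculosis knockdown mutants simultaneously in vitro and in vivo, the qtag presumably acts as a unique molecular identifier for quantifying individual strains within mixed populations, with this plasmid being one of a numbered series. The record does not state the tag's composition or the detection method.
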