Features (pLannotate 1.2.2; 18 found; start..end, strand, type, name):
     37..83      -  terminator     rrnB T1 terminator: transcription terminator T1 from the E. coli rrnB gene
    270..335     +  rep_origin     RSF ori (fragment): Plasmids containing the RSF 1030 origin of replication can be propagated in E. coli cells that contain additional plasmids with compatible origins.
    395..415     +  protein_bind   attB4: mutant version of attB; core recombination site for the Gateway® BP reaction BP Clonase™
    399..518     +  protein_bind   attR1: mutant version of attR; recombination site for the Gateway® LR reaction LR Clonase™
    559..864     -  CDS            ccdB: CcdB, a bacterial toxin that poisons DNA gyrase; ccdB; Plasmids containing the ccdB gene cannot be propagated in standard E. coli strains.
    869..1027    -  CDS            ccdA (fragment): CCDA_ECO57 - Also known as H, letA. Experimental evidence at protein level: Swiss-Prot protein existence level 1. Antitoxin component of a type II toxin-antitoxin (TA) system which inhibits the post-segregational killing (PSK) of plasmid-free cells, also referred to as a plasmid addiction system. Binds to and blocks the activity of CcdB; will also remove bound CcdB protein from the CcdB-GyrA complex by forming a CcdA-CcdB complex, a process termed rejuvenation. Functions as a transcriptional corepressor for the ccdAB operon, repression also requires CcdB (By similarity). From Escherichia coli
   1206..1865    -  CDS            CmR: chloramphenicol acetyltransferase; cat; confers resistance to chloramphenicol
   1866..1895    -  promoter       cat promoter (fragment): promoter of the E. coli cat gene encoding chloramphenicol acetyltransferase
   1919..1949    -  promoter       lac UV5 promoter: E. coli lac promoter with an "up" mutation
   1974..2097    -  protein_bind   attR3: mutant version of attR; recombination site for the Gateway® LR reaction LR Clonase™
   2160..2178    +  promoter       SP6 promoter: promoter for bacteriophage SP6 RNA polymerase
   2365..2383    -  promoter       T7 promoter: promoter for bacteriophage T7 RNA polymerase
   2466..3054    -  rep_origin     ori: high-copy-number ColE1/pMB1/pBR322/pUC origin of replication
   3102..3245    -  CDS            TRA2_ECOLX (fragment): Protein predicted: Swiss-Prot protein existence level 4. Required for transposition of transposon Tn903. From Escherichia coli.
   3386..4201    -  CDS            KanR: aminoglycoside phosphotransferase; aph(3')-Ia; confers resistance to kanamycin in bacteria or G418 (Geneticin®) in eukaryotes
   4319..4423    +  CDS            32 (fragment): VG32_BPML5 - Protein predicted: Swiss-Prot protein existence level 4. From Mycobacterium phage L5 (Mycobacteriophage L5).
   4485..5597    -  CDS            33: VINT_BPML5 - Also known as int. Protein inferred from homology: Swiss-Prot protein existence level 3. Integrase is necessary for integration of the phage into the host genome by site-specific recombination. From Mycobacterium phage L5 (Mycobacteriophage L5).
   6010..4       +  CDS            34.1 (fragment) (across the origin): VG341_BPMD2 - Protein predicted: Swiss-Prot protein existence level 4. Putative excisionase. From Mycobacterium phage D29 (Mycobacteriophage D29).
>Addgene plasmid #27336 | pDE43-MCKq26 | depositor full sequence | sequence record 12884 | Author sequence
TGATCACCGCGGCCATGATGGCCGGACAAACAACAGATAAAACGAAAGGCCCAGTCTTTCGACTGAGCCT
TTCGTTTTATTTGATGCCTGGCAGTCGATCGTACGCTAGTTAACTACGTCGACATCGATTTAATTAATAT
GCATCAATTGATTTAAATACTAGTGTTAACTATTTAATTGGGGACCCTAGAGGTCCCCTTTTTTATTTTA
AAAATTTTTTCNAAGGGGACCTCTAGGGTCCCCAGCTGGCTAGCGAGTCATGAGGTNACCATGTTCTTTC
CTGCGTTATCCCCTGATTCTGTGGATAACCGTATTACCGCCTTTGAGTGAGCTGATACCAGCGGATAACA
ATTTCACACAGGAAACAGCTATGACCATGATTACGCCAAGCTATCAACTTTGTATAGAAAAGTTGAACGA
GAAACGTAAAATGATATAAATATCAATATATTAAATTAGATTTTGCATAAAAAACAGACTACATAATACT
GTAAAACACAACATATCCAGTCACTATGGTCGACCTGCAGACTGGCTGTGTATAAGGGAGCCTGACATTT
ATATTCCCCAGAACATCAGGTTAATGGCGTTTTTGATGTCATTTTCGCGGTGGCTGAGATCAGCCACTTC
TTCCCCGATAACGGAGACCGGCACACTGGCCATATCGGTGGTCATCATGCGCCAGCTTTCATCCCCGATA
TGCACCACCGGGTAAAGTTCACGGGGGACTTTATCTGACAGCAGACGTGCACTGGCCAGGGGGATCACCA
TCCGTCGCCCGGGCGTGTCAATAATATCACTCTGTACATCCACAAACAGACGATAACGGCTCTCTCTTTT
ATAGGTGTAAACCTTAAACTGCATTTCACCAGCCCCTGTTCTCGTCGGCAAAAGAGCCGTTCATTTCAAT
AAACCGGGCGACCTCAGCCATCCCTTCCTGATTTTCCGCTTTCCAGCGTTCGGCACGCAGACGACGGGCT
TCATTCTGCATGGTTGTGCTTACCGAACCGGAGATATTGACATCATATATGCCTTGAGCAACTGATAGCT
GTCGCTGTCAACTGTCACTGTAATACGCTGCTTCATAGCATACCTCTTTTTGACATACTTCGGGTATACA
TATCAGTATATATTCTTATACCGCAAAAATCAGCGCGCAAATACGCATACTGTTATCTGGCTTTTAGTAA
GCCGGATCCTCTAGATTACGCCCCGCCCTGCCACTCATCGCAGTACTGTTGTAATTCATTAAGCATTCTG
CCGACATGGAAGCCATCACAAACGGCATGATGAACCTGAATCGCCAGCGGCATCAGCACCTTGTCGCCTT
GCGTATAATATTTGCCCATGGTGAAAACGGGGGCGAAGAAGTTGTCCATATTGGCCACGTTTAAATCAAA
ACTGGTGAAACTCACCCAGGGATTGGCTGAGACGAAAAACATATTCTCAATAAACCCTTTAGGGAAATAG
GCCAGGTTTTCACCGTAACACGCCACATCTTGCGAATATATGTGTAGAAACTGCCGGAAATCGTCGTGGT
ATTCACTCCAGAGCGATGAAAACGTTTCAGTTTGCTCATGGAAAACGGTGTAACAAGGGTGAACACTATC
CCATATCACCAGCTCACCGTCTTTCATTGCCATACGGAATTCCGGATGAGCATTCATCAGGCGGGCAAGA
ATGTGAATAAAGGCCGGATAAAACTTGTGCTTATTTTTCTTTACGGTCTTTAAAAAGGCCGTAATATCCA
GCTGAACGGTCTGGTTATAGGTACATTGAGCAACTGACTGAAATGCCTCAAAATGTTCTTTACGATGCCA
TTGGGATATATCAACGGTGGTATATCCAGTGATTTTTTTCTCCATTTTAGCTTCCTTAGCTCCTGAAAAT
CTCGACGGATCCTAACTCAAAATCCACACATTATACGAGCCGGAAGCATAAAGTGTAAAGCCTGGGGTGC
CTAATGCGGCCGCCATAGTGACTGGATATGTTGTGTTTTACAGTATTATGTAGTCTGTTTTTTATGCAAA
ATCTAATTTAATATATTGATATTTATATCATTTTACGTTTCTCGTTCAACTTTATTATACATAGTTGCTT
AAGCTGCAGGGGACCCTAGAGGTCCCCTTTTTTATTTTAAAAATTTTTTATAACCGGTGATTTAGGTGAC
ACTATAGAAGTGGAATTCGATGGCCTAGCTGGCATCGGTACGTGCCGCGCAACCATGTAGTAGTCCTGGA
GCGTGTCCATCTGGTGTTCAAGCTTTCTTCTACAACAACCCGCTGCTGTCGTTACGCCGCCTCCTTGGAT
TCGACGACGGACATGGCGTAGTCGTGCATGCCATATGGAAACCGTTGTGGTCTCCCTATAGTGAGTCGTA
TTAATTTACGCGTTTCACTGGCCGACATGTGAGCAAAAGGCCAGCAAAAGGCCAGGAACCGTAAAAAGGC
CGCGTTGCTGGCGTTTTTCCATAGGCTCCGCCCCCCTGACGAGCATCACAAAAATCGACGCTCAAGTCAG
AGGTGGCGAAACCCGACAGGACTATAAAGATACCAGGCGTTTCCCCCTGGAAGCTCCCTCGTGCGCTCTC
CTGTTCCGACCCTGCCGCTTACCGGATACCTGTCCGCCTTTCTCCCTTCGGGAAGCGTGGCGCTTTCTCA
ATGCTCACGCTGTAGGTATCTCAGTTCGGTGTAGGTCGTTCGCTCCAAGCTGGGCTGTGTGCACGAACCC
CCCGTTCAGCCCGACCGCTGCGCCTTATCCGGTAACTATCGTCTTGAGTCCAACCCGGTAAGACACGACT
TATCGCCACTGGCAGCAGCCACTGGTAACAGGATTAGCAGAGCGAGGTATGTAGGCGGTGCTACAGAGTT
CTTGAAGTGGTGGCCTAACTACGGCTACACTAGAAGGACAGTATTTGGTATCTGCGCTCTGCTGAAGCCA
GTTACCTTCGGAAAAAGAGTTGGTAGCTCTTGATCCGGCAAACAAACCACCGCTGGTAGCGGTGGTTTTT
TTGTTTGCAAGCAGCAGATTACGCGCAGAAAAAAAGGATCTCAAGAAGATCCTTTGATCTTTTCTACGGG
GTCTGACGCTCAGTGGAACTAGTGAGGTCTGCCTCGTGAAGAAGGTGTTGCTGACTCATACCAGGCCTGA
ATCGCCCCATCATCCAGCCAGAAAGTGAGGGAGCCACGGTTGATGAGAGCTTTGTTGTAGGTGGACCAGT
TGGTGATTTTGAACTTTTGCTTTGCCACGGAACGGTCTGCGTTGTCGGGAAGATGCGTGATCTGATCCTT
CAACTCAGCAAAAGTTCGATTTATTCAACAAAGCCGCCGTCCCGTCAAGTCAGCGTAATGCTCTGCCAGT
GTTACAACCAATTAACCAATTCTGATTAGAAAAACTCATCGAGCATCAAATGAAACTGCAATTTATTCAT
ATCAGGATTATCAATACCATATTTTTGAAAAAGCCGTTTCTGTAATGAAGGAGAAAACTCACCGAGGCAG
TTCCATAGGATGGCAAGATCCTGGTATCGGTCTGCGATTCCGACTCGTCCAACATCAATACAACCTATTA
ATTTCCCCTCGTCAAAAATAAGGTTATCAAGTGAGAAATCACCATGAGTGACGACTGAATCCGGTGAGAA
TGGCAAAAGATTATGCATTTCTTTCCAGACTTGTTCAACAGGCCAGCCATTACGCTCGTCATCAAAATCA
CTCGCATCAACCAAACCGTTATTCATTCGTGATTGCGCCTGAGCGAGACGAAATACGCGATCGCTGTTAA
AAGGACAATTACAAACAGGAATCGAATGCAACCGGCGCAGGAACACTGCCAGCGCATCAACAATATTTTC
ACCTGAATCAGGATATTCTTCTAATACCTGGAATGCTGTTTTCCCGGGGATCGCAGTGGTGAGTAACCAT
GCATCATCAGGAGTACGGATAAAATGCTTGATGGTCGGAAGAGGCATAAATTCCGTCAGCCAGTTTAGTC
TGACCATCTCATCTGTAACATCATTGGCAACGCTACCTTTGCCATGTTTCAGAAACAACTCTGGCGCATG
GGGCTTCCCATACAAGCGATAGATTGTCGCACCTGATTGCCCGACATTATCGCGAGCCCATTTATACCCA
TATAAATCAGCATCCATGTTGGAATTTAATCGCGGCCTCGAGCAAGACGTTTCCCGTTGAATATGGCTCA
TAACACCCCTTGTATTACTGTTTATGTAAGCAGACAGTTTTATTGTTCATGATGATATATTTTTATCTTG
TGCAATGTAACATCAGAGATTTTGAGACACAACGTCGCTTTGTTGCTAGCTGGCGGGAACGGCAATGCTC
CTGGCGGCGGCGGGGCTGGTGCCCAGGTCTCCGCACAGAGCGGCGGTGCTGGCGCTCGCGGCCAGGCGTG
GTTCTTCGCGTACTGACAAGAAACCCCCCTCTTTAGGACTCAGTGTCCTTGGGAGGGGGGCTTTTTGCGT
TTCAGGAGGTCTTGGCCAGCTTGGACATCGCCTCAGCGATAGCCTCGTCGCGGGCCTCAGACGCCATCTG
GTACTTCATCGCCATCCTAGGAGTCGTGTGACCGAGACGGGCCATCAGCTCCTTGGTCGTCGCACCTGCC
TGAGCGGCGAACGTAGCGCCGACAGCGCGGAGGTCGTGGATGCGGAGTTCCGGCCGACCGATCTTGGCGT
AGCCACGCTTCAGCGACTTGGTGAACGCGGACTTCGACAGCCGGTTGCCCTGCGTCGTGGTCACCAGGAA
TGCCTCGGGGCCCTTGTTCATCTTCGTACGGTCCTTCATGTGCGCTCGGATCATCTCCGCGACGTGAGGC
GGAACCGTCACAGGACGCTTCGACCGGACGGTCTTGGCGTTGCCAACGACGATCTTGTTCCCCACGCGGG
AAGCGCCACGGCGCACCCGGAGCTTCATCGTCATGCCGTCGTCCACGATGTCCTTGCGGCGAAGCTCGAT
CAGCTCTCCGAACCGGAGGCTCGTCCACGCCAGGATGTATGCCGCGATCCGGTAGTGCTCGAAGATCTCA
GCGGCGACGATGTCCAGCTCCTCAGGCGTCAGCGCCTCTACGTCGCGCTCATCGGCTGCCTTCTGCTCGA
TCCGGCACGGGTTCTCTGCGATCAGCTTGTCCTCGACCGCTGTGTTCATCACCGCCCGGAGGACGTTGTA
GGCATGCCGGCGGGCAGTCGGGTGCTTCCTACCCATCCCGGCCCACCACGCACGCACCAGAGCTGGCGTC
ATCTCTGTGACCGCCACTTCACCTAGCACCGGGTAGATGCGGCGCTCCGCGTGCCCGCTGTACAGATCCC
TGGTGCCGTCTGCGAGGTCGCGCTCCACGAGCCACTTCCGGGTGTACTCCTCCAGCGTGATGGCGCTGGC
GGCTGCCTTCTTCGCCCGGTCCTGTGGAGGGGTCCAGGTCTCCATCTCGATGAGCCGCTTCTCGCCCGCG
AGCCAGGCTTCGGCGTCCATCTTGTTGTCGTAGGTCTGCAGCGCGTAGTACCTCACACCGTCCTGCGGGT
TGACGTATGAGGCTTGGATCCTCCCGCTGCGCTGAGTCTTCAGCGATCCCCATCCGCGACGTGCCAACTA
GGTCTCCTCTCGTCGTGAACAAGGCTACCGGGTTGCAACTCCTGTGCAACTCTCAGGCTTCAACGCGCTT
CTACGACCTGCAATTTCTTTCCACTTAGAGGATGCAGCCGAGAGGGGGTAAAAACCTATCTTGACCGGCC
CATATATGTGGTCGGCAGACACCCATTCTTCCAAACTAGCTACGCGGGTTCGATTCCCGTCGCCCGCTCC
GCTGGTCAGAGGGTGTTTTCGCCCTCTGGCCATTTTTCTTTCCAGGGGTCTGCAACTCTTGTGCGACTCT
TCTGACCTGGGCATACGCGGTTGCAACGCATCCCTGATCTGGCTACTTTCGATGCTGACAAACGAATAGA
GCCCCCCGCCTGCGCGAACAGACGAGGGGCATTCACACCAGATTGGAGCTGGTGCAGTGAAGAGAATAGA
CCGGGACAAGGTTGCACCGGGAGTTGCAGCGGTCGGAACCCTCGCCGTCGGCGGGCTGGCGTTCGCCCTG
TCGTTCACGGCTCTAGC
