>Addgene plasmid #27336 | pDE43-MCKq26 | addgene partial sequence | sequence record 33736 | 27336 with CAT-R (5' GCAACTGACTGAAATGCCTC 3')
ATATCAACGGTGGTATATCCAGTGATTTTTTTCTCCATTTTAGCTTCCTTAGCTCCTGAAAATCTCGACG
GATCCTAACTCAAAATCCACACATTATACGAGCCGGAAGCATAAAGTGTAAAGCCTGGGGTGCCTAATGC
GGCCGCCATAGTGACTGGATATGTTGTGTTTTACAGTATTATGTAGTCTGTTTTTTATGCAAAATCTAAT
TTAATATATTGATATTTATATCATTTTACGTTTCTCGTTCAACTTTATTATACATAGTTGCTTAAGCTGC
AGGGGACCCTAGAGGTCCCCTTTTTTATTTTAAAAATTTTTTATAACCGGTGATTTAGGTGACACTATAG
AAGTGGAATTCGATGGCCTAGCTGGCATCGGTACGTGCCGCGCAACCATGTAGTAGTCCTGGAGCGTGTC
CATCTGGTGTTCAAGCTTTCTTCTACAACAACCCGCTGCTGTCGTTACGCCGCCTCCTTGGATTCGACGA
CGGACATGGCGTAGTCGTGCATGCCATATGGAAACCGTTGTGGTCTCCCTATAGTGAGTCGTATTAATTT
ACGCGTTTCACTGGCCGACATGTGAGCAAAAGGCCAGCAAAAGGCCAGGAACCGTAAAAAGGCCGCGTTG
CTGGCGTTTTTCCATAGGCTCCGCCCCCCTGACGAGCATCACAAAAATCGACGCTCAAGTCAGAGGTGGC
GAAACCCGACAGGACTATAAAGATACCAGGCGTTTCCCCCTGGAAGCTCCCTCGTGCGCTCTCCTGTTCC
GACCCTGCCGCTTACCGGATACCTGTCCGCCTTTCTCCC
